Addgene plasmid #194681: pCDNA5/FRT_CMV_NES-Caprola_01-mEGFP
Purpose: CMV driven expression of the calcium recorder Caprola_01 in mammalian cell lines fused to mEGFP
Depositing lab: Kai Johnsson. Publication: Recording physiological history of cells with chemical labeling. Huppertz MC, Wilhelm J, Grenier V, Schneider MW, Falt T, Porzberg N, Hausmann D, Hoffmann DC, Hai L, Tarnawski M, Pino G, Slanchev K, Kolb I, Acuna C, Fenk LM, Baier H, Hiblot J, Johnsson K. Science. 2024 Feb 23;383(6685):890-897. doi: 10.1126/science.adg0812. Epub 2024 Feb 22. PubMed 38386755.
Backbone
  Vector backbone: pcDNA5/FRT
  Backbone size w/o insert (bp): 5000
  Vector type: Mammalian Expression
  Selectable markers: Hygromycin
Growth in bacteria
  Bacterial resistance: Ampicillin, 100 μg/mL
  Growth temperature: 37°C
  Growth strain: DH5alpha
  Copy number: High Copy
Gene/Insert
  Gene/Insert name: Caprola_01-mEGFP
  Species: Synthetic
  Insert size (bp): 2340
  Promoter: CMV
  Tag / fusion protein: mEGFP (C terminal on insert)
  Cloning method: Gibson Cloning
Terms and licenses: Academic/Nonprofit Terms; Industry Terms: Not Available to Industry
How to cite: pCDNA5/FRT_CMV_NES-Caprola_01-mEGFP was a gift from Kai Johnsson (Addgene plasmid # 194681 ; http://n2t.net/addgene:194681 ; RRID:Addgene_194681)
