[The description below was written by a language model from this plasmid's Addgene catalogue record and pLannotate feature annotations shown in this document.]
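Description:
pCDNA5/FRT_CMV_NES-Caprola_01-mEGFP is a mammalian expression plasmid of about 7.3 kb built on the pcDNA5/FRT backbone. It is propagated in E. coli through a high-copy ColE1/pUC-type origin and selected with ampicillin via the AmpR (β-lactamase) gene. Downstream of the expression cassette sits a single FRT site directly followed by a hygromycin resistance coding sequence and an SV40 polyadenylation signal. No intact promoter is annotated in front of HygR. This fits the usual design of this backbone, in which FLP-mediated recombination into a genomic FRT site in a suitable host line places the marker behind a resident promoter, so that hygromycin selects for site-specific, single-copy integrants. The plasmid can also simply be transfected for transient expression.

The payload is a synthetic insert of roughly 2.3 kb driven by the CMV immediate-early enhancer and promoter and terminated by the bGH poly(A) signal. A T7 promoter lies just upstream of the coding region. The annotated open reading frame consists of a short HaloTag fragment, calmodulin, a calmodulin-binding peptide from smooth muscle myosin light chain kinase, and two further large HaloTag fragments, followed by mEGFP at the C terminus. This layout indicates a rearranged or split HaloTag coupled to a calcium-sensing calmodulin/peptide pair, consistent with the stated function of Caprola_01 as a calcium recorder that relies on chemical labeling with chloroalkane substrates. The name indicates a nuclear export signal (NES), presumably to keep the protein cytosolic, although it is not annotated separately in the feature table. The mEGFP fusion provides a constitutive fluorescent readout of expression. Several small annotated fragments (HIV-1 LTR, ble, lacI, SV40 promoter) are probably backbone remnants or spurious matches.
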