Features (pLannotate 1.2.2; 25 found; start..end, strand, type, name):
     28..80      -  misc_feature   bom (fragment): basis of mobility region from pBR322
    235..614     +  enhancer       CMV enhancer: human cytomegalovirus immediate early enhancer
    615..818     +  promoter       CMV promoter: human cytomegalovirus (CMV) immediate early promoter
    814..847     +  LTR            5' LTR (truncated) (fragment): truncated 5' long terminal repeat (LTR) from HIV-1
    863..881     +  promoter       T7 promoter: promoter for bacteriophage T7 RNA polymerase
    979..1009    +  CDS            HaloTag® (fragment): modified bacterial dehalogenase that forms covalent bonds with chloroalkane derivatives
   1014..1456    +  CDS            calmodulin (fragment): calcium-binding protein
   1577..1633    +  CDS            calmodulin-binding peptide: calmodulin-binding peptide from avian smooth muscle myosin light chain kinase
   1649..2068    +  CDS            HaloTag® (fragment): modified bacterial dehalogenase that forms covalent bonds with chloroalkane derivatives
   2114..2527    +  CDS            HaloTag® (fragment): modified bacterial dehalogenase that forms covalent bonds with chloroalkane derivatives
   2537..3253    +  CDS            mEGFP: mEGFP is a basic (constitutively fluorescent) green fluorescent protein published in 2002, derived from Aequorea victoria. It has moderate acid sensitivity.
   3294..3518    +  polyA_signal   bGH poly(A) signal: bovine growth hormone polyadenylation signal
   3522..3543    +  promoter       SV40 promoter (fragment): SV40 enhancer and early promoter
   3564..3797    +  rep_origin     f1 ori (fragment) (sequence partly withheld): f1 bacteriophage origin of replication; arrow indicates direction of (+) strand synthesis
   3802..3849    +  protein_bind   FRT: FLP-mediated recombination occurs in the 8-bp core sequence TCTAGAAA (Turan and Bode, 2011). FLP recombinase from the Saccharomyces cerevisiae 2μ plasmid
   3857..4879    +  CDS            HygR: aminoglycoside phosphotransferase from E. coli; aph(4)-Ia; confers resistance to hygromycin
   4889..5014    +  CDS            ble (fragment): BLE_KLEPN - Experimental evidence at protein level: Swiss-Prot protein existence level 1. Binding protein with a strong affinity to the bleomycin family of antibiotics. Binds to CL990; an antimitotic-antibiotic compound. From Klebsiella pneumoniae.
   5009..5130    +  polyA_signal   SV40 poly(A) signal: SV40 polyadenylation signal
   5203..5219    -  protein_bind   lac operator: The lac repressor binds to the lac operator to inhibit transcription in E. coli. This inhibition can be relieved by adding lactose or isopropyl-β-D-thiogalactopyranoside (IPTG). lac repressor encoded by lacI
   5227..5257    -  promoter       lac promoter: promoter for the E. coli lac operon
   5272..5293    -  protein_bind   CAP binding site: CAP binding activates transcription in the presence of cAMP. E. coli catabolite activator protein
   5306..5398    -  CDS            lacI (fragment): lac repressor; lacI; The lac repressor binds to the lac operator to inhibit transcription in E. coli. This inhibition can be relieved by adding lactose or isopropyl-β-D-thiogalactopyranoside (IPTG).
   5581..6170    -  rep_origin     ori: high-copy-number ColE1/pMB1/pBR322/pUC origin of replication
   6341..7201    -  CDS            AmpR: β-lactamase; bla; confers resistance to ampicillin, carbenicillin, and related antibiotics
   7202..7306    -  promoter       AmpR promoter: bla
>Addgene plasmid #194681 | pCDNA5/FRT_CMV_NES-Caprola_01-mEGFP | addgene full sequence | sequence record 388476 | Addgene NGS Result
GACGGATCGGGAGATCTCCCGATCCCCTATGGTGCACTCTCAGTACAATCTGCTCTGATGCCGCATAGTT
AAGCCAGTATCTGCTCCCTGCTTGTGTGTTGGAGGTCGCTGAGTAGTGCGCGAGCAAAATTTAAGCTACA
ACAAGGCAAGGCTTGACCGACAATTGCATGAAGAATCTGCTTAGGGTTAGGCGTTTTGCGCTGCTTCGCG
ATGTACGGGCCAGATATACGCGTTGACATTGATTATTGACTAGTTATTAATAGTAATCAATTACGGGGTC
ATTAGTTCATAGCCCATATATGGAGTTCCGCGTTACATAACTTACGGTAAATGGCCCGCCTGGCTGACCG
CCCAACGACCCCCGCCCATTGACGTCAATAATGACGTATGTTCCCATAGTAACGCCAATAGGGACTTTCC
ATTGACGTCAATGGGTGGAGTATTTACGGTAAACTGCCCACTTGGCAGTACATCAAGTGTATCATATGCC
AAGTACGCCCCCTATTGACGTCAATGACGGTAAATGGCCCGCCTGGCATTATGCCCAGTACATGACCTTA
TGGGACTTTCCTACTTGGCAGTACATCTACGTATTAGTCATCGCTATTACCATGGTGATGCGGTTTTGGC
AGTACATCAATGGGCGTGGATAGCGGTTTGACTCACGGGGATTTCCAAGTCTCCACCCCATTGACGTCAA
TGGGAGTTTGTTTTGGCACCAAAATCAACGGGACTTTCCAAAATGTCGTAACAACTCCGCCCCATTGACG
CAAATGGGCGGTAGGCGTGTACGGTGGGAGGTCTATATAAGCAGAGCTCTCTGGCTAACTAGAGAACCCA
CTGCTTACTGGCTTATCGAAATTAATACGACTCACTATAGGGAGACCCAAGCTGGCTAGCGTTTAAACTT
ACCACCATGCTGCAGAACGAGCTTGCTCTTAAGTTGGCTGGACTTGATATTAACAAGACTGGAGGTTCTG
CCCGCGAGACCTTCCAGGCCTTCCGCACCGGTTCTGACCAACTGACTGAAGAGCAGATCGCAGAATTTAA
AGAGGCTTTCTCCCTATTTGACAAGGACGGGGATGGGACAATAACAACCAAGGAGCTGGGGACGGTGATG
CGGTCTCTGGGGCAGAACCCCACAGAAGCAGAGCTGCAGGACATGATCAATGAAGTAGATGCCGACGGTG
ACGGCACAATCGACTTCCCTGAGTTCCTGACAATGATGGCAAGAAAAATGAAAGACACAGACAGTGAAGA
AGAAATTAGAGAAGCGTTCCGTGTGTTTGATAAGGATGGCAATGGCTACATCAGTGCAGCAGAGCTTCGC
CACGTGATGACAAACCTTGGAGAGAAGTTAACAGATGAAGAGGTTGATGAAATGATCAGGGAAGCAGACA
TCGATGGGGATGGTCAGGTAAACTACGAAGAGTTTGTAGTGATGATGACAGCGAAGGAATTCCCTCCTCC
TCCGCCACCGCCACCACCGCCGCCGCCGCCACCACCACCTCCTCCGCCTCCTCCACCACCACCGCCACCG
CCTCCACCACCTGGCGGCAGCAGGGTCGACTCATCACGTCGTAAGTGGAATAAGACAGGTCACGCACTGA
GAGCTATAGGTCGGCTGAGCTCACTCGAGGGCGGTTCTGACGTCGGCCGCAAGCTGATCATCGATCAGAA
CGTTTTTATCGAGGGTACGCTGCCGATGGGTGTCGTCCGCCCGCTGACTGAAGTCGAGATGGACCATTAC
CGCGAGCCGTTCCTGAATCCTGTTGACCGCGAGCCACTGTGGCGCTTCCCAAACGAGCTGCCAATCGCCG
GTGAGCCAGCGAACATCGTCGCGCTGGTCGAAGAATACATGGACTGGCTGCACCAGTCCCCTGTCCCGAA
GCTGCTGTTCTGGGGCACCCCAGGCGTTCTGATCCCACCGGCCGAAGCCGCTCGCCTGGCCAAAAGCCTG
CCTAACTGCAAGGCTGTGGACATCGGCCCGGGTCTGAATCTGCTGCAAGAAGACAACCCGGACCTGATCG
GCAGCGAGATCGCGCGCTGGCTGTCTACTCTGGAGATTGGTGGCACCGGTGGCTCTGGCGGTACCGGTGG
CTCTGGCGGTTCTATCGGTACTGGCTTTCCATTCGACCCCCATTATGTGGAAGTCCTGGGCGAGCGCATG
CACTACGTCGATGTTGGTCCGCGCGATGGCACCCCTGTGCTGTTCCTGCACGGTAACCCGACCTCCTCCT
ACGTGTGGCGCAACATCATCCCACATGTTGCACCGACCCATCGCTGCATTGCTCCAGACCTGATCGGTAT
GGGCAAATCCGACAAACCAGACCTGGGTTATTTCTTCGACGACCACGTCCGCTTCATGGATGCCTTCATC
GAAGCCCTGGGTCTGGAAGAGGTCGTCCTGGTCATTCACGACTGGGGCTCCGCTCTGGGTTTCCACTGGG
CCAAGCGCAATCCAGAGCGCGTCAAAGGTATTGCATTTATGGAGTTCATCCGCCCTATCCCGACCTGGGA
CGAATGGGGAGGTTCTATGGTGAGCAAGGGCGAGGAGCTGTTCACCGGGGTGGTGCCCATCCTGGTCGAG
CTGGACGGCGACGTAAACGGCCACAAGTTCAGCGTGTCCGGCGAGGGCGAGGGCGATGCCACCTACGGCA
AGCTGACCCTGAAGTTCATCTGCACCACCGGCAAGCTGCCCGTGCCCTGGCCCACCCTCGTGACCACCCT
GACCTACGGCGTGCAGTGCTTCAGCCGCTACCCCGACCACATGAAGCAGCACGACTTCTTCAAGTCCGCC
ATGCCCGAAGGCTACGTCCAGGAGCGCACCATCTTCTTCAAGGACGACGGCAACTACAAGACCCGCGCCG
AGGTGAAGTTCGAGGGCGACACCCTGGTGAACCGCATCGAGCTGAAGGGCATCGACTTCAAGGAGGACGG
CAACATCCTGGGGCACAAGCTGGAGTACAACTACAACAGCCACAACGTCTATATCATGGCCGACAAGCAG
AAGAACGGCATCAAGGTGAACTTCAAGATCCGCCACAACATCGAGGACGGCAGCGTGCAGCTCGCCGACC
ACTACCAGCAGAACACCCCCATCGGCGACGGCCCCGTGCTGCTGCCCGACAACCACTACCTGAGCACCCA
GTCCAAACTGAGCAAAGACCCCAACGAGAAGCGCGATCACATGGTCCTGCTGGAGTTCGTGACCGCCGCC
GGGATCACTCTCGGCATGGACGAGCTGTACAAGTAATCTAGAGGGCCCGTTTAAACCCGCTGATCAGCCT
CGACTGTGCCTTCTAGTTGCCAGCCATCTGTTGTTTGCCCCTCCCCCGTGCCTTCCTTGACCCTGGAAGG
TGCCACTCCCACTGTCCTTTCCTAATAAAATGAGGAAATTGCATCGCATTGTCTGAGTAGGTGTCATTCT
ATTCTGGGGGGTGGGGTGGGGCAGGACAGCAAGGGGGAGGATTGGGAAGACAATAGCAGGCATGCTGGGG
ATGCGGTGGGCTCTATGGCTTCTGAGGCGGAAAGAACCAGCTGGGGCTCTAGGGGGTATCCCC
[124 nt withheld, positions 3564-3687]
C
[91 nt withheld, positions 3689-3779]
AGGGTGATGGTTCACGTACCTAGAAGTTCCTATTCCGAAGTTCCTATTCTCTAGAAAGTATAGGAACTTC
CTTGGCCAAAAAGCCTGAACTCACCGCGACGTCTGTCGAGAAGTTTCTGATCGAAAAGTTCGACAGCGTC
TCCGACCTGATGCAGCTCTCGGAGGGCGAAGAATCTCGTGCTTTCAGCTTCGATGTAGGAGGGCGTGGAT
ATGTCCTGCGGGTAAATAGCTGCGCCGATGGTTTCTACAAAGATCGTTATGTTTATCGGCACTTTGCATC
GGCCGCGCTCCCGATTCCGGAAGTGCTTGACATTGGGGAATTCAGCGAGAGCCTGACCTATTGCATCTCC
CGCCGTGCACAGGGTGTCACGTTGCAAGACCTGCCTGAAACCGAACTGCCCGCTGTTCTGCAGCCGGTCG
CGGAGGCCATGGATGCGATCGCTGCGGCCGATCTTAGCCAGACGAGCGGGTTCGGCCCATTCGGACCGCA
AGGAATCGGTCAATACACTACATGGCGTGATTTCATATGCGCGATTGCTGATCCCCATGTGTATCACTGG
CAAACTGTGATGGACGACACCGTCAGTGCGTCCGTCGCGCAGGCTCTCGATGAGCTGATGCTTTGGGCCG
AGGACTGCCCCGAAGTCCGGCACCTCGTGCACGCGGATTTCGGCTCCAACAATGTCCTGACGGACAATGG
CCGCATAACAGCGGTCATTGACTGGAGCGAGGCGATGTTCGGGGATTCCCAATACGAGGTCGCCAACATC
TTCTTCTGGAGGCCGTGGTTGGCTTGTATGGAGCAGCAGACGCGCTACTTCGAGCGGAGGCATCCGGAGC
TTGCAGGATCGCCGCGGCTCCGGGCGTATATGCTCCGCATTGGTCTTGACCAACTCTATCAGAGCTTGGT
TGACGGCAATTTCGATGATGCAGCTTGGGCGCAGGGTCGATGCGACGCAATCGTCCGATCCGGAGCCGGG
ACTGTCGGGCGTACACAAATCGCCCGCAGAAGCGCGGCCGTCTGGACCGATGGCTGTGTAGAAGTACTCG
CCGATAGTGGAAACCGACGCCCCAGCACTCGTCCGAGGGCAAAGGAATAGCACGTACTACGAGATTTCGA
TTCCACCGCCGCCTTCTATGAAAGGTTGGGCTTCGGAATCGTTTTCCGGGACGCCGGCTGGATGATCCTC
CAGCGCGGGGATCTCATGCTGGAGTTCTTCGCCCACCCCAACTTGTTTATTGCAGCTTATAATGGTTACA
AATAAAGCAATAGCATCACAAATTTCACAAATAAAGCATTTTTTTCACTGCATTCTAGTTGTGGTTTGTC
CAAACTCATCAATGTATCTTATCATGTCTGTATACCGTCGACCTCTAGCTAGAGCTTGGCGTAATCATGG
TCATAGCTGTTTCCTGTGTGAAATTGTTATCCGCTCACAATTCCACACAACATACGAGCCGGAAGCATAA
AGTGTAAAGCCTGGGGTGCCTAATGAGTGAGCTAACTCACATTAATTGCGTTGCGCTCACTGCCCGCTTT
CCAGTCGGGAAACCTGTCGTGCCAGCTGCATTAATGAATCGGCCAACGCGCGGGGAGAGGCGGTTTGCGT
ATTGGGCGCTCTTCCGCTTCCTCGCTCACTGACTCGCTGCGCTCGGTCGTTCGGCTGCGGCGAGCGGTAT
CAGCTCACTCAAAGGCGGTAATACGGTTATCCACAGAATCAGGGGATAACGCAGGAAAGAACATGTGAGC
AAAAGGCCAGCAAAAGGCCAGGAACCGTAAAAAGGCCGCGTTGCTGGCGTTTTTCCATAGGCTCCGCCCC
CCCTGACGAGCATCACAAAAATCGACGCTCAAGTCAGAGGTGGCGAAACCCGACAGGACTATAAAGATAC
CAGGCGTTTCCCCCTGGAAGCTCCCTCGTGCGCTCTCCTGTTCCGACCCTGCCGCTTACCGGATACCTGT
CCGCCTTTCTCCCTTCGGGAAGCGTGGCGCTTTCTCATAGCTCACGCTGTAGGTATCTCAGTTCGGTGTA
GGTCGTTCGCTCCAAGCTGGGCTGTGTGCACGAACCCCCCGTTCAGCCCGACCGCTGCGCCTTATCCGGT
AACTATCGTCTTGAGTCCAACCAGGTAAGACACGACTTATCGCCACTGGCAGCAGCCACTGGTAACAGGA
TTAGCAGAGCGAGGTATGTAGGCGGTGCTACAGAGTTCTTGAAGTGGTGGCCTAACTACGGCTACACTAG
AAGAACAGTATTTGGTATCTGCGCTCTGCTGAAGCCAGTTACCTTCGGAAAAAGAGTTGGTAGCTCTTGA
TCCGGCAAACAAACCACCGCTGGTAGCGGTGGTTTTTTTGTTTGCAAGCAGCAGATTACGCGCAGAAAAA
AAGGATCTCAAGAAGATCCTTTGATCTTTTCTACGGGGTCTGACGCTCAGTGGAACGAAAACTCACGTTA
AGGGATTTTGGTCATGAGATTATCAAAAAGGATCTTCACCTAGATCCTTTTAAATTAAAAATGAAGTTTT
AAATCAATCTAAAGTATATATGAGTAAACTTGGTCTGACAGTTACCAATGCTTAATCAGTGAGGCACCTA
TCTCAGCGATCTGTCTATTTCGTTCATCCATAGTTGCCTGACTCCCCGTCGTGTAGATAACTACGATACG
GGAGGGCTTACCATCTGGCCCCAGTGCTGCAATGATACCGCGAGACCCACGCTCACCGGCTCCAGATTTA
TCAGCAATAAACCAGCCAGCCGGAAGGGCCGAGCGCAGAAGTGGTCCTGCAACTTTATCCGCCTCCATCC
AGTCTATTAATTGTTGCCGGGAAGCTAGAGTAAGTAGTTCGCCAGTTAATAGTTTGCGCAACGTTGTTGC
CATTGCTACAGGCATCGTGGTGTCACGCTCGTCGTTTGGTATGGCTTCATTCAGCTCCGGTTCCCAACGA
TCAAGGCGAGTTACATGATCCCCCATGTTGTGCAAAAAAGCGGTTAGCTCCTTCGGTCCTCCGATCGTTG
TCAGAAGTAAGTTGGCCGCAGTGTTATCACTCATGGTTATGGCAGCACTGCATAATTCTCTTACTGTCAT
GCCATCCGTAAGATGCTTTTCTGTGACTGGTGAGTACTCAACCAAGTCATTCTGAGAATAGTGTATGCGG
CGACCGAGTTGCTCTTGCCCGGCGTCAATACGGGATAATACCGCGCCACATAGCAGAACTTTAAAAGTGC
TCATCATTGGAAAACGTTCTTCGGGGCGAAAACTCTCAAGGATCTTACCGCTGTTGAGATCCAGTTCGAT
GTAACCCACTCGTGCACCCAACTGATCTTCAGCATCTTTTACTTTCACCAGCGTTTCTGGGTGAGCAAAA
ACAGGAAGGCAAAATGCCGCAAAAAAGGGAATAAGGGCGACACGGAAATGTTGAATACTCATACTCTTCC
TTTTTCAATATTATTGAAGCATTTATCAGGGTTATTGTCTCATGAGCGGATACATATTTGAATGTATTTA
GAAAAATAAACAAATAGGGGTTCCGCGCACATTTCCCCGAAAAGTGCCACCTGACGTC
